Addgene plasmid #183153: pYL322d1/N-Vn
Purpose: (Empty Backbone) Bimolecular fluorescence complementation (BiFC) vector for transient expression of N-truncated Venus in plants. Unique nucleotide sequences Uc and Ud for cloning at N terminus of Vn.
Depositing lab: Yao-Guang Liu & Qinlong Zhu. Depositing organization: South China Agricultural University (SCAU). Publication: All-in-one: A Robust Fluorescent Fusion Protein Vector Toolbox for Protein Localization and BiFC Analyses in Plants. Han J, Ma K, Li H, Su J, Zhou L, Tang J, Zhang S, Hou Y, Chen L, Liu YG, Zhu Q. Plant Biotechnol J. 2022 Feb 18. doi: 10.1111/pbi.13790. PubMed 35179286.
Backbone
  Vector backbone: pYL322d1
  Vector type: Plant Expression
Growth in bacteria
  Bacterial resistance: Chloramphenicol, 25 μg/mL
  Growth temperature: 37°C
  Growth strain: DH5alpha
  Copy number: Unknown
Gene/Insert
  Gene/Insert name: None
Terms and licenses: Academic/Nonprofit Terms; Industry Terms: Not Available to Industry
How to cite: pYL322d1/N-Vn was a gift from Yao-Guang Liu & Qinlong Zhu (Addgene plasmid # 183153 ; http://n2t.net/addgene:183153 ; RRID:Addgene_183153)
