[The description below was written by a language model from this plasmid's Addgene catalogue record and pLannotate feature annotations shown in this document.]
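Description:
pYL322d1/N-Vn is a small (about 4.8 kb) empty-backbone plant expression vector built on pYL322d1 and intended for bimolecular fluorescence complementation (BiFC) assays by transient expression in plant cells. It is propagated in E. coli through a high-copy ColE1/pUC-type origin, with an adjacent pBR322 bom region, and is selected with chloramphenicol via a chloramphenicol acetyltransferase (CmR) gene. The annotation also picks up short fragments of other genes and elements (GmR, bla, rop, lacI, lacZα, f1 ori), along with lac promoter/operator elements and T7 and SP6 promoter sequences. The short gene and origin fragments appear to be backbone remnants rather than functional parts. No T-DNA borders or plant selectable marker are annotated, which fits the stated transient-expression use.

The expression cassette is driven by an enhanced CaMV 35S promoter with a duplicated enhancer, followed by a sequence matching the TEV 5′-leader pseudoknot, which probably reflects a viral translational leader. Downstream lies the coding sequence for VN155(I152L), an improved N-terminal fragment of mVenus designed for BiFC, and the cassette ends with a CaMV polyadenylation signal. No insert is present. According to the record, unique nucleotide sequences termed Uc and Ud allow a gene of interest to be cloned at the N terminus of Vn, placing the test protein upstream of the Venus fragment. A full loxP site and a partial loxP-like site flank the cassette, though the record does not state their purpose. In use, a fusion made in this vector would be co-expressed with a partner fused to the complementary C-terminal Venus fragment, and reconstituted fluorescence reports the interaction and where in the cell it occurs.
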