Features (pLannotate 1.2.2; 20 found; start..end, strand, type, name):
    184..855     +  promoter       CaMV 35S promoter (enhanced): cauliflower mosaic virus 35S promoter with a duplicated enhancer region
    890..926     +  ncRNA          PK1-TEV CVMV: Accession: RF01102 - 5'-leader pseudoknot of TEV/CVMV
   1086..1547    +  CDS            VN155(I152L): improved N-terminal fragment of mVenus for use in bimolecular fluorescence complementation (BiFC) (Kodama and Hu, 2010)
   1613..1772    +  polyA_signal   CaMV poly(A) signal (fragment): cauliflower mosaic virus polyadenylation signal
   1904..1928    +  protein_bind   loxP (fragment): Cre-mediated recombination occurs in the 8-bp core sequence (GCATACAT). Cre recombinase
   1966..1984    -  promoter       T7 promoter: promoter for bacteriophage T7 RNA polymerase
   2105..2764    -  CDS            CmR: chloramphenicol acetyltransferase; cat; confers resistance to chloramphenicol
   2771..2805    -  CDS            GmR (fragment): gentamycin acetyltransferase; aacC1; confers resistance to gentamycin
   2816..2957    +  CDS            bla(M) (fragment): β-lactamase lacking the signal sequence; bla(M); allows cytosolic expression of β-lactamase
   3136..3720    +  rep_origin     ori: high-copy-number ColE1/pMB1/pBR322/pUC origin of replication
   3906..4046    -  misc_feature   bom: basis of mobility region from pBR322
   4148..4182    -  CDS            rop (fragment): Rop protein, which maintains plasmids at low copy number; rop
   4188..4279    +  CDS            lacI (fragment): lac repressor; lacI; The lac repressor binds to the lac operator to inhibit transcription in E. coli. This inhibition can be relieved by adding lactose or isopropyl-β-D-thiogalactopyranoside (IPTG).
   4292..4313    +  protein_bind   CAP binding site: CAP binding activates transcription in the presence of cAMP. E. coli catabolite activator protein
   4328..4358    +  promoter       lac promoter: promoter for the E. coli lac operon
   4366..4382    +  protein_bind   lac operator: The lac repressor binds to the lac operator to inhibit transcription in E. coli. This inhibition can be relieved by adding lactose or isopropyl-β-D-thiogalactopyranoside (IPTG). lac repressor encoded by lacI
   4429..4584    +  CDS            lacZα (fragment): LacZα fragment of β-galactosidase; lacZ fragment
   4589..4641    +  rep_origin     f1 ori (fragment): f1 bacteriophage origin of replication; arrow indicates direction of (+) strand synthesis
   4651..4668    +  promoter       SP6 promoter (fragment): promoter for bacteriophage SP6 RNA polymerase
   4681..4714    +  protein_bind   loxP: Cre-mediated recombination occurs in the 8-bp core sequence (GCATACAT). Cre recombinase
>Addgene plasmid #183153 | pYL322d1/N-Vn | addgene full sequence | sequence record 360169 | Addgene NGS Result
GTTTAAACCATTACTCGCATCCATTCTCAGGCTGTCTCGTCTCGTCTCGGCGCGCCCCAGGATACATAGA
TTACCACAACTCCGAGCCCTTCCACCGCGCCTTACCGGTCAACATGTGGAGCACGACACACTTGTCTACT
CCAAAAATATCAAAGATACAGTCTCAGAAGACCAAAGGGCAATTGAGACTTTTCAACAAAGGGTAATATC
CGGAAACCTCCTCGGATTCCATTGCCCAGCTATCTGTCACTTTATTGTGAAGATAGTGGAAAAGGAAGGT
GGCTCCTACAAATGCCATCATTGCGATAAAGGAAAGGCCATCGTTGAAGATGCCTCTGCCGACAGTGGTC
CCAAAGATGGACCCCCACCCACGAGGAGCATCGTGGAAAAAGAAGACGTTCCAACCACGTCTTCAAAGCA
AGTGGATTGATGTGATAACATGGTGGAGCACGACACACTTGTCTACTCCAAAAATATCAAAGATACAGTC
TCAGAAGACCAAAGGGCAATTGAGACTTTTCAACAAAGGGTAATATCCGGAAACCTCCTCGGATTCCATT
GCCCAGCTATCTGTCACTTTATTGTGAAGATAGTGGAAAAGGAAGGTGGCTCCTACAAATGCCATCATTG
CGATAAAGGAAAGGCCATCGTTGAAGATGCCTCTGCCGACAGTGGTCCCAAAGATGGACCCCCACCCACG
AGGAGCATCGTGGAAAAAGAAGACGTTCCAACCACGTCTTCAAAGCAAGTGGATTGATGTGATATCTCCA
CTGACGTAAGGGATGACGCACAATCCCACTATCCTTCGCAGGACCCTTCCTCTATATAAGGAAGTTCATT
TCATTTGGAGAGGACGTCGAGAGTTCTCAACACAACATATACAAAACAAACGAATCTCAAGCAATCAAGC
ATTCTACTTCTATTGCAGCAATTTAAATCATTTCTTTTAAAGCAAAAGCAATTTTCTGAAAATTTTCACC
ATTTACGAACGATAGCCGAGCCAACTCCCTTTACAACCTCACTCAAGTCCGTTAGAGCCCGGGCTCGTTC
GCTGCCACCTAAGAATACTCTACGGTCACATACCTATGGTGAGCAAGGGCGAGGAGCTGTTCACCGGGGT
GGTGCCCATCCTGGTCGAGCTGGACGGCGACGTAAACGGCCACAAGTTCAGCGTGTCCGGCGAGGGCGAG
GGCGATGCCACCTACGGCAAGCTGACCCTGAAGCTGATCTGCACCACCGGCAAGCTGCCCGTGCCCTGGC
CCACCCTCGTGACCACCCTGGGCTACGGCCTGCAGTGCTTCGCCCGCTACCCCGACCACATGAAGCAGCA
CGACTTCTTCAAGTCCGCCATGCCCGAAGGCTACGTCCAGGAGCGCACCATCTTCTTCAAGGACGACGGC
AACTACAAGACCCGCGCCGAGGTGAAGTTCGAGGGCGACACCCTGGTGAACCGCATCGAGCTGAAGGGCA
TCGACTTCAAGGAGGACGGCAACATCCTGGGGCACAAGCTGGAGTACAACTACAACAGCCACAACGTCTA
TATCACCTAATCACCTGATCTAGAGTCCGCAAAAATCACCAGTCTCTCTCTACAAATCTATCTCTCTCTA
TTTTTCTCCAGAATAATGTGTGAGTAGTTCCCAGATAAGGGAATTAGGGTTCTTATAGGGTTTCGCTCAT
GTGTTGAGCATATAAGAAACCCTTAGTATGTATTTGTATTTGTAAAATACTTCTATCAATAAAATTTCTA
ATTCCTAAAACCAAAATCCAGTGACGCTGGGAGTTCGTAGACGGAAACAAACGCAGAATCCAAGCCTGCA
GGGTTCCTTATCATCTGGCGAATCGGACCCACAAGAGCACTGGTTTAAACGCGGCCGCATAAGGCCGGCC
TTGCCCTAGTTCCTATAGCCTACATTATACGAAGTTATACTAGGGATAACAGGGTAATTCAGATCTCAGC
GCGCCCCTATAGTGAGTCGTATTACGAATGGGAGCAATATTGTGCTTAGTGCATCTAACGCTTGAGTTAA
GCCGCGCCGCGAAGCGGCGTCGGCTTGAACGAATTTCTAGCTAGAGGATCGCACCAATAACTGCCTTAAA
AAAATTACGCCCCGCCCTGCCACTCATCGCAGTACTGTTGTAATTCATTAAGCATTCTGCCGACATGGAA
GCCATCACAAACGGCATGATGAACCTGAATCGCCAGCGGCATCAGCACCTTGTCGCCTTGCGTATAATAT
TTGCCCATTGTGAAAACGGGGGCGAAGAAGTTGTCCATATTGGCCACGTTTAAATCAAAACTGGTGAAAC
TCACCCAGGGATTGGCTGAGACGAAAAACATATTCTCAATAAACCCTTTAGGGAAATAGGCCAGGTTTTC
ACCGTAACACGCCACATCTTGCGAATATATGTGTAGAAACTGCCGGAAATCGTCGTGGTATTCACTCCAG
AGCGATGAAAACGTTTCAGTTTGCTCATGGAAAACGGTGTAACAAGGGTGAACACTATCCCATATCACCA
GCTCACCGTCTTTCATTGCCATACGGAACTCCGGATGAGCATTCATCAGGCGGGCAAGAATGTGAATAAA
GGCCGGATAAAACTTGTGCTTACTTTTCTTTACGGTCTTTAAAAAGGCCGTAATATCCAGCTGAACGGTC
TGGTTATAGGTACATTGAGCAACTGACTGAAATGCCTCAAAATGTTCTTTACGATGCCATTGGGATATAT
CAACGGTGGTATATCCAGTGATTTTTTTCTCCATGATGTTTAACTTTGTTTTAGGGCGACTGCCCTGCTG
CGTAATATTGAAGGTTCTCGCGGTATCATTGCAGCACTGGGGCCAGATGGTAAGCCCTCCCGTATCGTAG
TTATCTACACGACGGGAGTCAGGCAACTATGGATGAACGAAATAGACAGATCGCTGAGATAGGTGCCTCA
CTGATTAAGCATTGGTAACTGTCAGACCAAGTTTACTCATATATACTTTAGATTGATTTAAAACTTCATT
TTTAATTTAAAAGGATCTAGGTGAAGATCCTTTTTGATAATCTACGCGTGCATGACCAAAATCCCTTAAC
GTGAGTTTTCGTTCCACTGAGCGTCAGACCCCGTAGAAAAGATCAAAGGATCTTCTTGAGATCCTTTTTT
TCTGCGCGTAATCTGCTGCTTGCAAACAAACCACCGCTACCAGCGGTGGTTTGTTTGCCGGATCAAGAGC
TACCAACTCTTTTTCCGAAGGTAACTGGCTTCAGCAGAGCGCAGATACCAAATACTGTCCTTCTAGTGTA
GCCGTAGTTAGGCCACCACTTCAAGAACTCTGTAGCACCGCCTACATACCTCGCTCTGCTAATCCTGTTA
CCAGTGGCTGCTGCCAGTGGCGATAAGTCGTGTCTTACCGGGTTGGACTCAAGACGATAGTTACCGGATA
AGGCGCAGCGGTCGGGCTGAACGGGGGGTTCGTGCACACAGCCCAGCTTGGAGCGAACGACCTACACCGA
ACTGAGATACCTACAGCGTGAGCTATGAGAAAGCGCCACGCTTCCCGAAGGGAGAAAGGCGGACAGGTAT
CCGGTAAGCGGCAGGGTCGGAACAGGAGAGCGCACGAGGGAGCTTCCAGGGGGAAACGCCTGGTATCTTT
ATAGTCCTGTCGGGTTTCGCCACCTCTGACTTGAGCGTCGATTTTTGTGATGCTCGTCAGGGGGGCGGAG
CCTATGGAAAAACGCCAGCAACGCGGCCTTTTTACGGTTCCTGGCCTTTTGCTGGCCTTTTGCTCACATG
TTCTTTCCTGCGTTATCCCCTGATTCTGTGGATAACCGTATTACCGCCTTTGAGTGAGCTGATACCGCTC
GCCGCAGCCGAACGACCGAGCGCAGCGAGTCAGTGAGCGAGGAAGCGGAAGAGCGCCTGATGCGGTATTT
TCTCCTTACGCATCTGTGCGGTATTTCACACCGCATATGGTGCACTCTCAGTACAATCTGCTCTGATGCC
GCATAGTTAAGCCAGTATACACTCCGCTATCGCTACGTGACTGGGTCATGGCTGCGCCCCGACACCCGCC
AACACCCGCTGACGCGCCCTGACGGGCTTGTCTGCTCCCGGCATCCGCTTACAGACAAGCTGTGACCGTC
TCCGGGAGCTGCATGTGTCAGAGGTTTTCACCGTCATCACCGAAACGCGCGACGCGTCGCCCAATACGCA
AACCGCCTCTCCCCGCGCGTTGGCCGATTCATTAATGCAGCTGGCACGACAGGTTTCCCGACTGGAAAGC
GGGCAGTGAGCGCAACGCAATTAATGTGAGTTAGCTCACTCATTAGGCACCCCAGGCTTTACACTTTATG
CTTCCGGCTCGTATGTTGTGTGGAATTGTGAGCGGATAACAATTTCACACAGGAAACAGCTATGACCATG
ATTACGCCAGATATCATGTCACTGGCCGTCGTTTTACAACGTCGTGACTGGGAAAACCCTGGCGTTACCC
AACTTAATCGCCTTGCAGCACATCCCCCTTTCGCCAGCTGGCGTAATAGCGAAGAGGCCCGCACCGATCG
CCCTTCCCAACAGTTGCGCAGCCTGAATGGCGAATGGGACGCGCCCTGTAGCGGCGCATTAAGCGCGGCG
GGTGTGGTGGTTACGCGCAGCTAAGATATCATTTAGGTGACACTATAGCCAAGCGCGCTCATAACTTCGT
ATAGCATACATTATACGAAGTTATCAGATCTAATACTGCCATTTCATTACCTCTTTCTCCGCACCCGACA
TAGATGCAATAACTTCGTATAGGCTAATTTATACGATGTAGGAGATCGATGCATTGCGGCCGCTAGCTC
